Addgene plasmid #141095: pCB578
Purpose: E. coli-Lactobacilli shuttle vector containing SpCas9, tracrRNA, and a repeat-spacer-repeat array
Depositing lab: Chase Beisel. Depositing organization: North Carolina State University. Publication: Genome Editing with CRISPR-Cas9 in Lactobacillus plantarum Revealed That Editing Outcomes Can Vary Across Strains and Between Methods. Leenay RT, Vento JM, Shah M, Martino ME, Leulier F, Beisel CL. Biotechnol J. 2019 Mar;14(3):e1700583. doi: 10.1002/biot.201700583. Epub 2018 Sep 20. PubMed 30156038.
Backbone
  Vector backbone: colE1, pAM beta
  Vector type: Bacterial Expression
Growth in bacteria
  Bacterial resistance: Erythromycin, 200 μg/mL
  Growth temperature: 37°C
  Growth strain: DH5alpha
  Copy number: Low Copy
Gene/Insert 1
  Gene/Insert name: Cas9 and tracrRNA
  Species: S. pyogenes
  Insert size (bp): 4650
  Cloning method: Gibson Cloning
  Sequencing primers: 5′ TAATTATTAGGGGGAGAAGG; 3′ TTTCGTTCATCCATAGTTGC
Gene/Insert 2
  Gene/Insert name: repeat-spacer-repeat array
  Insert size (bp): 302
  Cloning method: Gibson Cloning
  Sequencing primers: 5′ CTGTAATTTGTTTAATTGCCATTTCAATT; 3′ GGAACTACAAAATAAATTATAAGGAGGC
Terms and licenses: Academic/Nonprofit Terms; Industry Terms: Not Available to Industry
How to cite: pCB578 was a gift from Chase Beisel (Addgene plasmid # 141095 ; http://n2t.net/addgene:141095 ; RRID:Addgene_141095)
