[The description below was written by a language model from this plasmid's Addgene catalogue record and pLannotate feature annotations shown in this document.]
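Description:
pCB578 is an E. coli–Lactobacillus shuttle plasmid of about 11.4 kb that carries the complete Streptococcus pyogenes CRISPR-Cas9 targeting machinery for use in lactic acid bacteria. It combines two replication systems. A ColE1-type origin maintains it in E. coli. A pAMβ1-family Gram-positive replicon, annotated here as the repS replication protein gene together with a copR-like copy-control gene, supports replication in lactobacilli. Selection in both hosts relies on a single erm gene, which encodes a 23S rRNA methyltransferase conferring resistance to erythromycin. The catalogue lists the plasmid as low copy even though the ColE1 origin is annotated as a high-copy type.

The payload consists of the S. pyogenes cas9 coding sequence, with the tracrRNA encoded just upstream on the opposite strand, and a separately cloned CRISPR array of roughly 300 bp. In that array, two 36-nt S. pyogenes direct repeats flank a spacer of about 30 nt. Transcription of the array yields a precursor crRNA that pairs with the tracrRNA and is processed into a mature guide, which directs Cas9 to cut matching protospacers next to a PAM. The record does not state the promoters driving cas9, the tracrRNA or the array, nor the identity or target of the spacer. Short fragments of bla, lacI and pepN and a T7 promoter are also annotated; these look like remnants of parental vectors rather than functional parts.

The associated work concerns Cas9-based genome editing in Lactobacillus plantarum, where a plasmid of this kind supplies chromosomal cleavage to select against unedited cells. The depositor and repository sequences differ by only two nucleotides in length and give the same feature map.
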