Features (pLannotate 1.2.2; 12 found; start..end, strand, type, name):
    801..2288    +  CDS            repS: REPS_STRPY - Protein predicted: Swiss-Prot protein existence level 4. Essential for replication. From Streptococcus pyogenes.
   3017..3095    -  misc_RNA       tracrRNA: trans-activating CRISPR RNA for the Streptococcus pyogenes CRISPR/Cas9 system
   3391..7497    +  CDS            Cas9: Cas9 (Csn1) endonuclease from the Streptococcus pyogenes Type II CRISPR/Cas system generates RNA-guided double strand breaks in DNA
   7573..7867    +  CDS            bla(M) (fragment): β-lactamase lacking the signal sequence; bla(M); allows cytosolic expression of β-lactamase
   8039..8627    +  rep_origin     ori: high-copy-number ColE1/pMB1/pBR322/pUC origin of replication
   8810..8863    +  CDS            lacI (fragment): lac repressor; lacI; The lac repressor binds to the lac operator to inhibit transcription in E. coli. This inhibition can be relieved by adding lactose or isopropyl-β-D-thiogalactopyranoside (IPTG).
   8885..8903    +  promoter       T7 promoter: promoter for bacteriophage T7 RNA polymerase
   9103..9267    -  CDS            pepN (fragment): AMPN_LACLC - Also known as lap. Experimental evidence at protein level: Swiss-Prot protein existence level 1. Aminopeptidase with broad substrate specificity to several peptides. It has more affinity for oligopeptides than for dipeptides. It plays an essential role in the metabolism, it may be involved in nitrogen supply or protein turnover (By similarity). From Lactococcus lactis subsp. cremoris (Streptococcus cremoris).
   9472..9507    +  repeat_region  DR: direct repeat for the Streptococcus pyogenes CRISPR/Cas system
   9538..9573    +  repeat_region  DR: direct repeat for the Streptococcus pyogenes CRISPR/Cas system
  10189..10923   +  CDS            erm: ERM_STREE - Experimental evidence at protein level: Swiss-Prot protein existence level 1. This protein produces a dimethylation of the adenine residue at position 2085 in 23S rRNA, resulting in reduced affinity between ribosomes and macrolide-lincosamide-streptogramin B antibiotics. From Streptococcus pneumoniae.
  11252..89      +  CDS            copR (across the origin): COPR_STRAG - Protein predicted: Swiss-Prot protein existence level 4. Involved in copy control of plasmid pIP501. From Streptococcus agalactiae.
>Addgene plasmid #141095 | pCB578 | depositor full sequence | sequence record 274090 | Full plasmid sequence
ATGAGCCAACAGAACCAGAACCAGAAACAGAATCAGAACAAGTAACATTGGATTTAGAAATGGAAGAAGA
AAAAAGCAATGACTTCGTGTGAATAATGCACGAAATCGTTGCTTATTTTTTTTTAAAAGCGGTATACTAG
ATATAACGAAACAACGAACTGAATAGAAACGAAAAAAGAGCCATGACACATTTATAAAATGTTTGACGAC
ATTTTATAAATGCATAGCCCGATAAGATTGCCAAACCAACGCTTATCAGTTAGTCAGATGAACTCTTCCC
TCGTAAGAAGTTATTTAATTAACTTTGTTTGAAGACGGTATATAACCGTACTATCATTATATAGGGAAAT
CAGAGAGTTTTCAAGTATCTAAGCTACTGAATTTAAGAATTGTTAAGCAATCAATCGGAAATCGTTTGAT
TGCTTTTTTTGTATTCATTTATAGAAGGTGGAGTTTGTATGAATCATGATGAATGTAAAACTTATATAAA
AAATAGTTTATTGGAGATAAGAAAATTAGCAAATATCTATACACTAGAAACGTTTAAGAAAGAGTTAGAA
AAGAGAAATATCTACTTAGAAACAAAATCAGATAAGTATTTTTCTTCGGAGGGGGAAGATTATATATATA
AGTTAATAGAAAATAACAAAATAATTTATTCGATTAGTGGAAAAAAATTGACTTATAAAGGAAAAAAATC
TTTTTCAAAACATGCAATATTGAAACAGTTGAATGAAAAAGCAAACCAAGTTAATTAAACAACCTATTTT
ATAGGATTTATAGGAAAGGAGAACAGCTGAATGAATATCCCTTTTGTTGTAGAAACTGTGCTTCATGACG
GCTTGTTAAAGTACAAATTTAAAAATAGTAAAATTCGCTCAATCACTACCAAGCCAGGTAAAAGCAAAGG
GGCTATTTTTGCGTATCGCTCAAAATCAAGCATGATTGGCGGTCGTGGTGTTGTTCTGACTTCCGAGGAA
GCGATTCAAGAAAATCAAGATACATTTACACATTGGACACCCAACGTTTATCGTTATGGAACGTATGCAG
ACGAAAACCGTTCATACACGAAAGGACATTCTGAAAACAATTTAAGACAAATCAATACCTTCTTTATTGA
TTTTGATATTCACACGGCAAAAGAAACTATTTCAGCAAGCGATATTTTAACAACCGCTATTGATTTAGGT
TTTATGCCTACTATGATTATCAAATCTGATAAAGGTTATCAAGCATATTTTGTTTTAGAAACGCCAGTCT
ATGTGACTTCAAAATCAGAATTTAAATCTGTCAAAGCAGCCAAAATAATTTCGCAAAATATCCGAGAATA
TTTTGGAAAGTCTTTGCCAGTTGATCTAACGTGTAATCATTTTGGTATTGCTCGCATACCAAGAACGGAC
AATGTAGAATTTTTTGATCCTAATTACCGTTATTCTTTCAAAGAATGGCAAGATTGGTCTTTCAAACAAA
CAGATAATAAGGGCTTTACTCGTTCAAGTCTAACGGTTTTAAGCGGTACAGAAGGCAAAAAACAAGTAGA
TGAACCCTGGTTTAATCTCTTATTGCACGAAACGAAATTTTCAGGAGAAAAGGGTTTAATAGGGCGTAAT
AACGTCATGTTTACCCTCTCTTTAGCCTACTTTAGTTCAGGCTATTCAATCGAAACGTGCGAATATAATA
TGTTTGAGTTTAATAATCGATTAGATCAACCCTTAGAAGAAAAAGAAGTAATCAAAATTGTTAGAAGTGC
CTATTCAGAAAACTATCAAGGGGCTAATAGGGAATACATTACCATTCTTTGCAAAGCTTGGGTATCAAGT
GATTTAACCAGTAAAGATTTATTTGTCCGTCAAGGGTGGTTTAAATTCAAGAAAAAAAGAAGCGAACGTC
AACGTGTTCATTTGTCAGAATGGAAAGAAGATTTAATGGCTTATATTAGCGAAAAAAGCGATGTATACAA
GCCTTATTTAGTGACGACCAAAAAAGAGATTAGAGAAGTGCTAGGCATTCCTGAACGGACATTAGATAAA
TTGCTGAAGGTACTGAAGGCGAATCAGGAAATTTTCTTTAAGATTAAACCAGGAAGAAATGGTGGCATTC
AACTTGCTAGTGTTAAATCATTGTTGCTATCGATCATTAAAGTAAAAAAAGAAGAAAAAGAAAGCTATAT
AAAGGCGCTGACAAATTCTTTTGACTTAGAGCATACATTCATTCAAGAGACTTTAAACAAGCTAGCAGAA
CGCCCTAAAACGGACACACAACTCGATTTGTTTAGCTATGATACAGGCTGAAAATAAAACCCGCACTATG
CCATTACATTTATATCTATGATACGTGTTTGTTTTTTCTTTGCTGTTTAGCGAATGATTAGCAGAAATAT
ACAGAGTAAGATTTTAATTAATTATTAGGGGGAGAAGGAGAGAGTAGCCCGAAAACTTTTAGTTGGCTTG
GACTGAACGAAGTGAGGGAAAGGCTACTAAAACGTCGAGGGGCAGTGAGAGCGAAGCGAACACTTGATTT
TTTAATTTTCTATCTTTTATAGGTCATTAGAGTATACTTATTTGTCCTATAAACTATTTAGCAGCATAAT
AGATTTATTGAATAGGTCATTTAAGTTGAGCATATTAGAGGAGGAAAATCTTGGAGAAATATTTGAAGAA
CCCGATTACATGGATTGGATTAGTTCTTGTGGTTACGTGGTTTTTAACTAAAAGTAGTGAATTTTTGATT
TTTGGTGTGTGTGTCTTGTTGTTAGTATTTGCTAGTCAAAGTGATTAAATAGAATTCTCATGTTTGACAG
CTTATCATCGGAGCTCTGATGATAAGCGGTCCAAACATGAGAATTCCTTACGAAATCATCCTGTGGAGCT
TAGTAGGTTTAGCAAGATGGCAGCGCCTAAATGTAGAATGATAAAAGGATTAAGAGATTAATTTCCCTAA
AAATGATAAAACAAGCGTTTTGAAAGCGCTTGTTTTTTTGGTTTGCAGTCAGAGTAGAATAGAAGTATCA
AAAAAAGCACCGACTCGGTGCCACTTTTTCAAGTTGATAACGGACTAGCCTTATTTTAACTTGCTATGCT
GTTTTGAATGGTTCCAACAAGATTATTTTATAACTTTTATAACAAATAATCAAGGAGAAATTCAAAGAAA
TTTATCAGCCATAAAACAATACTTAATACTATAGAATGATAACAAAATAAACTACTTTTTAAAAGAATTT
TGTGTTATAATCTATTTATTATTAAGTATTGGGTAATATTTTTTGAAGAGATATTTTGAAAAAGAAAAAT
TAAAGCATATTAAACTAATTTCGGAGGTCATTAAAACTATTATTGAAATCATCAAACTCATTATGGATTT
AATTTAAACTTTTTATTTTAGGAGGCAAAAATGGATAAGAAATACTCAATAGGCTTAGATATCGGCACAA
ATAGCGTCGGATGGGCGGTGATCACTGATGAATATAAGGTTCCGTCTAAAAAGTTCAAGGTTCTGGGAAA
TACAGACCGCCACAGTATCAAAAAAAATCTTATAGGGGCTCTTTTATTTGACAGTGGAGAGACAGCGGAA
GCGACTCGTCTCAAACGGACAGCTCGTAGAAGGTATACACGTCGGAAGAATCGTATTTGTTATCTACAGG
AGATTTTTTCAAATGAGATGGCGAAAGTAGATGATAGTTTCTTTCATCGACTTGAAGAGTCTTTTTTGGT
GGAAGAAGACAAGAAGCATGAACGTCATCCTATTTTTGGAAATATAGTAGATGAAGTTGCTTATCATGAG
AAATATCCAACTATCTATCATCTGCGAAAAAAATTGGTAGATTCTACTGATAAAGCGGATTTGCGCTTAA
TCTATTTGGCCTTAGCGCATATGATTAAGTTTCGTGGTCATTTTTTGATTGAGGGAGATTTAAATCCTGA
TAATAGTGATGTGGACAAACTATTTATCCAGTTGGTACAAACCTACAATCAATTATTTGAAGAAAACCCT
ATTAACGCAAGTGGAGTAGATGCTAAAGCGATTCTTTCTGCACGATTGAGTAAATCAAGACGATTAGAAA
ATCTCATTGCTCAGCTCCCCGGTGAGAAGAAAAATGGCTTATTTGGGAATCTCATTGCTTTGTCATTGGG
TTTGACCCCTAATTTTAAATCAAATTTTGATTTGGCAGAAGATGCTAAATTACAGCTTTCAAAAGATACT
TACGATGATGATTTAGATAATTTATTGGCGCAAATTGGAGATCAATATGCTGATTTGTTTTTGGCAGCTA
AGAATTTATCAGATGCTATTTTACTTTCAGATATCCTAAGAGTAAATACTGAAATAACTAAGGCTCCCCT
ATCAGCTTCAATGATTAAACGCTACGATGAACATCATCAAGACTTGACTCTTTTAAAAGCTTTAGTTCGA
CAACAACTTCCAGAAAAGTATAAAGAAATCTTTTTTGATCAATCAAAAAACGGATATGCAGGTTATATTG
ATGGGGGAGCTAGCCAAGAAGAATTTTATAAATTTATCAAACCAATTTTAGAAAAAATGGATGGTACTGA
GGAATTATTGGTGAAACTAAATCGTGAAGATTTGCTGCGCAAGCAACGGACCTTTGACAACGGCTCTATT
CCCCATCAAATTCACTTGGGTGAGCTGCATGCTATTTTGAGAAGACAAGAAGACTTTTATCCATTTTTAA
AAGACAATCGTGAGAAGATTGAAAAAATCTTGACTTTTCGAATTCCTTATTATGTTGGTCCATTGGCGCG
TGGCAATAGTCGTTTTGCATGGATGACTCGGAAGTCTGAAGAAACAATTACCCCATGGAATTTTGAAGAA
GTTGTCGATAAAGGTGCTTCAGCTCAATCATTTATTGAACGCATGACAAACTTTGATAAAAATCTTCCAA
ATGAAAAAGTACTACCAAAACATAGTTTGCTTTATGAGTATTTTACGGTTTATAACGAATTGACAAAGGT
CAAATATGTTACTGAAGGAATGCGAAAACCAGCATTTCTTTCAGGTGAACAGAAGAAAGCCATTGTTGAT
TTACTCTTCAAAACAAATCGAAAAGTAACCGTTAAGCAATTAAAAGAAGATTATTTCAAAAAAATAGAAT
GTTTTGATAGTGTTGAAATTTCAGGAGTTGAAGATAGATTTAATGCTTCATTAGGTACCTACCATGATTT
GCTAAAAATTATTAAAGATAAAGATTTTTTGGATAATGAAGAAAATGAAGATATCTTAGAGGATATTGTT
TTAACATTGACCTTATTTGAAGATAGGGAGATGATTGAGGAAAGACTTAAAACATATGCTCACCTCTTTG
ATGATAAGGTGATGAAACAGCTTAAACGTCGCCGTTATACTGGTTGGGGACGTTTGTCTCGAAAATTGAT
TAATGGTATTAGGGATAAGCAATCTGGCAAAACAATATTAGATTTTTTGAAATCAGATGGTTTTGCCAAT
CGCAATTTTATGCAGCTGATCCATGATGATAGTTTGACATTTAAAGAAGACATTCAAAAAGCACAAGTGT
CTGGACAAGGCGATAGTTTACATGAACATATTGCAAATTTAGCTGGTAGCCCTGCTATTAAAAAAGGTAT
TTTACAGACTGTAAAAGTTGTTGATGAATTGGTCAAAGTAATGGGGCGGCATAAGCCAGAAAATATCGTT
ATTGAAATGGCACGTGAAAATCAGACAACTCAAAAGGGCCAGAAAAATTCGCGAGAGCGTATGAAACGAA
TCGAAGAAGGTATCAAAGAATTAGGAAGTCAGATTCTTAAAGAGCATCCTGTTGAAAATACTCAATTGCA
AAATGAAAAGCTCTATCTCTATTATCTCCAAAATGGAAGAGACATGTATGTGGACCAAGAATTAGATATT
AATCGTTTAAGTGATTATGATGTCGATCACATTGTTCCACAAAGTTTCCTTAAAGACGATTCAATAGACA
ATAAGGTCTTAACGCGTTCTGATAAAAATCGTGGTAAATCGGATAACGTTCCAAGTGAAGAAGTAGTCAA
AAAGATGAAAAACTATTGGAGACAACTTCTAAACGCCAAGTTAATCACTCAACGTAAGTTTGATAATTTA
ACGAAAGCTGAACGTGGAGGTTTGAGTGAACTTGATAAAGCTGGTTTTATCAAACGCCAATTGGTTGAAA
CTCGCCAAATCACTAAGCATGTGGCACAAATTTTGGATAGTCGCATGAATACTAAATACGATGAAAATGA
TAAACTTATTCGAGAGGTTAAAGTGATTACCTTAAAATCTAAATTAGTTTCTGACTTCCGAAAAGATTTC
CAATTCTATAAAGTACGTGAGATTAACAATTACCATCATGCCCATGATGCGTATCTAAATGCCGTCGTTG
GAACTGCTTTGATTAAGAAATATCCAAAACTTGAATCGGAGTTTGTCTATGGTGATTATAAAGTTTATGA
TGTTCGTAAAATGATTGCTAAGTCTGAGCAAGAAATAGGCAAAGCAACCGCAAAATATTTCTTTTACTCT
AATATCATGAACTTCTTCAAAACAGAAATTACACTTGCAAATGGAGAGATTCGCAAACGCCCTCTAATCG
AAACTAATGGGGAAACTGGAGAAATTGTCTGGGATAAAGGGCGAGATTTTGCCACAGTGCGCAAAGTATT
GTCCATGCCCCAAGTCAATATTGTCAAGAAAACAGAAGTACAGACAGGCGGATTCTCCAAGGAGTCAATT
TTACCAAAAAGAAATTCGGACAAGCTTATTGCTCGTAAAAAAGACTGGGATCCAAAAAAATATGGTGGTT
TTGATAGTCCAACGGTAGCTTATTCAGTCCTAGTGGTTGCTAAGGTGGAAAAAGGGAAATCGAAGAAGTT
AAAATCCGTTAAAGAGTTACTAGGGATCACAATTATGGAAAGAAGTTCCTTTGAAAAAAATCCGATTGAC
TTTTTAGAAGCTAAAGGATATAAGGAAGTTAAAAAAGACTTAATCATTAAACTACCTAAATATAGTCTTT
TTGAGTTAGAAAACGGTCGTAAACGGATGCTGGCTAGTGCCGGAGAATTACAAAAAGGAAATGAGCTGGC
TCTGCCAAGCAAATATGTGAATTTTTTATATTTAGCTAGTCATTATGAAAAGTTGAAGGGTAGTCCAGAA
GATAACGAACAAAAACAATTGTTTGTGGAGCAGCATAAGCATTATTTAGATGAGATTATTGAGCAAATCA
GTGAATTTTCTAAGCGTGTTATTTTAGCAGATGCCAATTTAGATAAAGTTCTTAGTGCATATAACAAACA
TAGAGACAAACCAATACGTGAACAAGCAGAAAATATTATTCATTTATTTACGTTGACGAATCTTGGAGCT
CCCGCTGCTTTTAAATATTTTGATACAACAATTGATCGTAAACGATATACGTCTACAAAAGAAGTTTTAG
ATGCCACTCTTATCCATCAATCCATCACTGGTCTTTATGAAACACGCATTGATTTGAGTCAGCTAGGAGG
TGACTGAAAAAGGTGGGGCAGAAGTTATCCTAAAAATAAAAAAGTAATTTAGTAATCTCTAAGGATTACT
TTTTTTGTTTCGGCAAACTATTAACTGGCGAACTACTTACTCTAGCTTCCCGGCAACAATTAATAGACTG
GATGGAGGCGGATAAAGTTGCAGGACCACTTCTGCGCTCGGCCCTTCCGGCTGGCTGGTTTATTGCTGAT
AAATCTGGAGCCGGTGAGCGTGGGTCTCGCGGTATCATTGCAGCACTGGGGCCAGATGGTAAGCCCTCCC
GTATCGTAGTTATCTACACGACGGGGAGTCAGGCAACTATGGATGAACGAAATAGACAGATCGCTGAGAT
AGGTGCCTCACTGATTAAGCATTGGTAACTGTCAGACCAAGTTTACTCATATATACTTTAGATTGATTTA
AAACTTCATTTTTAATTTAAAAGGATCTAGGTGAAGATCCTTTTTGATAATCTCATGACCAAAATCCCTT
AACGTGAGTTTTCGTTCCACTGAGCGTCAGACCCCGTAGAAAAGATCAAAGGATCTTCTTGAGATCCTTT
TTTTCTGCGCGTAATCTGCTGCTTGCAAACAAAAAAACCACCGCTACCAGCGGTGGTTTGTTTGCCGGAT
CAAGAGCTACCAACTCTTTTTCCGAAGGTAACTGGCTTCAGCAGAGCGCAGATACCAAATACTGTCCTTC
TAGTGTAGCCGTAGTTAGGCCACCACTTCAAGAACTCTGTAGCACCGCCTACATACCTCGCTCTGCTAAT
CCTGTTACCAGTGGCTGCTGCCAGTGGCGATAAGTCGTGTCTTACCGGGTTGGACTCAAGACGATAGTTA
CCGGATAAGGCGCAGCGGTCGGGCTGAACGGGGGGTTCGTGCACACAGCCCAGCTTGGAGCGAACGACCT
ACACCGAACTGAGATACCTACAGCGTGAGCATTGAGAAAGCGCCACGCTTCCCGAAGGGAGAAAGGCGGA
CAGGTATCCGGTAAGCGGCAGGGTCGGAACAGGAGAGCGCACGAGGGAGCTTCCAGGGGGAAACGCCTGG
TATCTTTATAGTCCTGTCGGGTTTCGCCACCTCTGACTTGAGCGTCGATTTTTGTGATGCTCGTCAGGGG
GGCGGAGCCTATGGAAAAACGCCAGCAACGCGGCCTTTTTACGGTTCCTGGCCTTTTGCTGGCCTTTTGC
TCACATGTTCTTTCCTGCGTTATCCCCTGATTCTGTGGATAACCGTATTACCGCCTTTGAGTGAGCTGAT
ACCGCTCGCCGCAGCCGAACGACCGAGCGCAGCGAGTCAGTGAGCGAGGAAGCGGAAGAGCGCCCAATAC
GCAAACCGCCTCTCCCCGCGCGTTGGCCGATTCATTAATGCAGGTTAACCTGGCTTATCGAAATTAATAC
GACTCACTATAGGGAGACCGGCCTCGAGAAGCTCGCGTTATCGGTCCTTTAATTGGTGGACAAATTTACA
TTAGTCTCGGACATTCTGCTCCCGCCCTTATGGGATTTATCTTCCTTATTCTCGCTTTGATTGTTCTATC
GAAAGCGAAATCAAACGAATAATTTATAAATAAAAAAACCACCTCTAAAAGGTGATTTTTATTTATAAAT
TACAATTTTTCAGCAATATCAGTAATTGCTTTATCAACTGCTGCTTTTTGGCTATCAATCAAAGCAACAC
GTGCTGTAATTTGTTTAATTGCCATTTCAATTGAACGTTTCAAGCCTTGGTTTTCTAATTTTGGTTCAAA
GAAAGCTTGAGCTCTCGAGTCAGGGGTACCGATCAGGAAATTAAAATTGGTCTCATATAACTGAATTATT
TTCGGAAAATAAAGGGAATCTGTTTACAAACATTACCAGTATCGATATAATACTTAAGGATTCTTCGAAA
ATTGACTACTTTGTCTTTTCCAGAAGATGTAGTATAATAACACTTAGAAATGCATTGATGCGAAATTGAT
GTAATTCTTGAAAACATGTACGTTTTAGAGCTATGCTGTTTTGAATGGTCCCAAAACTTCGATCGACGAA
CGTGTCACTAAAGCCTTGTTTTAGAGCTATGCTGTTTTGAATGGTCCCAAAACATGCGGCCGCGCCACGC
CGCAAACCCCGCCCCTGACAGGGCGGGGTTTCGCCGCGATCAACTCATTGCAGACATTTGCAGTACCCAT
GGTGAGTGCCTCCTTATAATTTATTTTGTAGTTCCTTCGAACGAAATCATTGTATCTAACAAACTTCAGA
ATTTAATCAGAGCCGTTTATTATGCTCGCGTTATCGACAATAATATTATTACCAATACTTTCTCAAGATA
GAATTAAGACTGTTTTAGATTTGTTAATGTTTCTATTGTCAGTATAGTTATAAGACTAGATCTGATCCGT
AGCGGTTTTCAAAATTTGCAACCAGGAATGAATTACTATCCCTTTTATCAAGAAGCGCAAAAGAAAAACG
AAATGATACACCAATCAGTGCAAAAAAAGATATAATGGGAGATAAGACGGTTCGTGTTCGTGCTGACTTG
CACCATATCATAAAAATCGAAACAGCAAAGAATGGCGGAAACGTAAAAGAAGTTATGGAAATAAGACTTA
GAAGCAAACTTAAGAGTGTGTTGATAGTGCAGTATCTTAAAATTTTGTATAATAGGAATTGAAGTTAAAT
TAGATGCTAAAAATTTGTAATTAAGAAGGAGTGATTACATGAACAAAAATATAAAATATTCTCAAAACTT
TTTAACGAGTGAAAAAGTACTCAACCAAATAATAAAACAATTGAATTTAAAAGAAACCGATACCGTTTAC
GAAATTGGAACAGGTAAAGGGCATTTAACGACGAAACTGGCTAAAATAAGTAAACAGGTAACGTCTATTG
AATTAGACAGTCATCTATTCAACTTATCGTCAGAAAAATTAAAACTGAATACTCGTGTCACTTTAATTCA
CCAAGATATTCTACAGTTTCAATTCCCTAACAAACAGAGGTATAAAATTGTTGGGAGTATTCCTTACCAT
TTAAGCACACAAATTATTAAAAAAGTGGTTTTTGAAAGCCATGCGTCTGACATCTATCTGATTGTTGAAG
AAGGATTCTACAAGCGTACCTTGGATATTCACCGAACACTAGGGTTGCTCTTGCACACTCAAGTCTCGAT
TCAGCAATTGCTTAAGCTGCCAGCGGAATGCTTTCATCCTAAACCAAAAGTAAACAGTGTCTTAATAAAA
CTTACCCGCCATACCACAGATGTTCCAGATAAATATTGGAAGCTATATACGTACTTTGTTTCAAAATGGG
TCAATCGAGAATATCGTCAACTGTTTACTAAAAATCAGTTTCATCAAGCAATGAAACACGCCAAAGTAAA
CAATTTAAGTACCGTTACTTATGAGCAAGTATTGTCTATTTTTAATAGTTATCTATTATTTAACGGGAGG
AAATAATTCTATGAGTCGCTTTTGTAAATTTGGAAAGTTACACGTTACTAAAGGGAATGTAGATAAATTA
TTAGGTATACTACTGACAGCTTCCAAGGAGCTAAAGAGGTCCCTAGCGCTTAGAATCGCTTTAGGAAACA
CGATCCAGTCCAATAATCGTCGATAAAAACTTTTGAAAAAGGTTGGTGAAATTACCTACTTTTGGAATAA
TCACAAATCACAAGTGATTAATCACAAATCACAAGTGATTAATCACTTGTTTATTAAGATATTAAAAGCT
ATAATTTAAATAAAGCGTGAATTTTATTACACAAAAAGAGGGGGGAGAAACTTGGAACTAGCATTTAGAG
AAAGCTTAAAAAAGATGAGAGGTACCAAATCAAAAGAAAAATTCTCCCAAGAATTAGAAATGAGTAGATC
AAATTATTCACGAATAGAATCAGGAAAATCAGATCCAACCATAAAAACACTAGAACAAATTGCAAAGTTA
ACTAACTCAACGCTAGTAGTGGATTTAATCCCAA
