Features (pLannotate 1.2.2; 12 found; start..end, strand, type, name):
    808..2295    +  CDS            repS: REPS_STRPY - Protein predicted: Swiss-Prot protein existence level 4. Essential for replication. From Streptococcus pyogenes.
   3024..3102    -  misc_RNA       tracrRNA: trans-activating CRISPR RNA for the Streptococcus pyogenes CRISPR/Cas9 system
   3398..7501    +  CDS            cas9: CAS9_STRP1 - Also known as csn1 From Streptococcus pyogenes serotype M1.
   7580..7874    +  CDS            bla(M) (fragment): β-lactamase lacking the signal sequence; bla(M); allows cytosolic expression of β-lactamase
   8046..8634    +  rep_origin     ori: high-copy-number ColE1/pMB1/pBR322/pUC origin of replication
   8817..8870    +  CDS            lacI (fragment): lac repressor; lacI; The lac repressor binds to the lac operator to inhibit transcription in E. coli. This inhibition can be relieved by adding lactose or isopropyl-β-D-thiogalactopyranoside (IPTG).
   8892..8910    +  promoter       T7 promoter: promoter for bacteriophage T7 RNA polymerase
   9110..9274    -  CDS            pepN (fragment): AMPN_LACLC - Also known as lap. Experimental evidence at protein level: Swiss-Prot protein existence level 1. Aminopeptidase with broad substrate specificity to several peptides. It has more affinity for oligopeptides than for dipeptides. It plays an essential role in the metabolism, it may be involved in nitrogen supply or protein turnover (By similarity). From Lactococcus lactis subsp. cremoris (Streptococcus cremoris).
   9479..9514    +  repeat_region  DR: direct repeat for the Streptococcus pyogenes CRISPR/Cas system
   9545..9580    +  repeat_region  DR: direct repeat for the Streptococcus pyogenes CRISPR/Cas system
  10199..10933   +  CDS            erm: ERM_STREE - Experimental evidence at protein level: Swiss-Prot protein existence level 1. This protein produces a dimethylation of the adenine residue at position 2085 in 23S rRNA, resulting in reduced affinity between ribosomes and macrolide-lincosamide-streptogramin B antibiotics. From Streptococcus pneumoniae.
  11262..97      +  CDS            copR (across the origin): COPR_STRAG - Protein predicted: Swiss-Prot protein existence level 4. Involved in copy control of plasmid pIP501. From Streptococcus agalactiae.
>Addgene plasmid #141095 | pCB578 | addgene full sequence | sequence record 292312 | Addgene NGS Result
AATCCCAAATGAGCCAACAGAACCAGAACCAGAAACAGAATCAGAACAAGTAACATTGGATTTAGAAATG
GAAGAAGAAAAAAGCAATGACTTCGTGTGAATAATGCACGAAATCGTTGCTTATTTTTTTTAAAAGCGGT
ATACTAGATATAACGAAACAACGAACTGAATAGAAACGAAAAAAGAGCCATGACACATTTATAAAATGTT
TGACGACATTTTATAAATGCATAGCCCGATAAGATTGCCAAACCAACGCTTATCAGTTAGTCAGATGAAC
TCTTCCCTCGTAAGAAGTTATTTAATTAACTTTGTTTGAAGACGGTATATAACCGTACTATCATTATATA
GGGAAATCAGAGAGTTTTCAAGTATCTAAGCTACTGAATTTAAGAATTGTTAAGCAATCAATCGGAAATC
GTTTGATTGCTTTTTTTGTATTCATTTATAGAAGGTGGAGTTTGTATGAATCATGATGAATGTAAAACTT
ATATAAAAAATAGTTTATTGGAGATAAGAAAATTAGCAAATATCTATACACTAGAAACGTTTAAGAAAGA
GTTAGAAAAGAGAAATATCTACTTAGAAACAAAATCAGATAAGTATTTTTCTTCGGAGGGGGAAGATTAT
ATATATAAGTTAATAGAAAATAACAAAATAATTTATTCGATTAGTGGAAAAAAATTGACTTATAAAGGAA
AAAAATCTTTTTCAAAACATGCAATATTGAAACAGTTGAATGAAAAAGCAAACCAAGTTAATTAAACAAC
CTATTTTATAGGATTTATAGGAAAGGAGAACAGCTGAATGAATATCCCTTTTGTTGTAGAAACTGTGCTT
CATGACGGCTTGTTAAAGTACAAATTTAAAAATAGTAAAATTCGCTCAATCACTACCAAGCCAGGTAAAA
GCAAAGGGGCCATTTTTGCGTATCGCTCAAAATCAAGCATGATTGGCGGTCGTGGTGTTGTTCTGACTTC
CGAGGAAGCGATTCAAGAAAATCAAGATACATTTACACATTGGACACCCAACGTTTATCGTTATGGAACG
TATGCAGACGAAAACCGTTCATACACGAAAGGACATTCTGAAAACAATTTAAGACAAATCAATACCTTCT
TTATTGATTTTGATATTCACACGGCAAAAGAAACTATTTCAGCAAGCGATATTTTAACAACCGCTATTGA
TTTAGGTTTTATGCCTACTATGATTATCAAATCTGATAAAGGTTATCAAGCATATTTTGTTTTAGAAACG
CCAGTCTATGTGACTTCAAAATCAGAATTTAAATCTGTCAAAGCAGCCAAAATAATTTCGCAAAATATCC
GAGAATATTTTGGAAAGTCTTTGCCAGTTGATCTAACGTGTAATCATTTTGGTATTGCTCGCATACCAAG
AACGGACAATGTAGAATTTTTTGATCCTAATTACCGTTATTCTTTCAAAGAATGGCAAGATTGGTCTTTC
AAACAAACAGATAATAAGGGCCTTACTCGTTCAAGTCTAACGGTTTTAAGCGGTACAGAAGGCAAAAAAC
AAGTAGATGAACCCTGGTTTAATCTCTTATTGCACGAAACGAAATTTTCAGGAGAAAAGGGTTTAATAGG
GCGTAATAACGTCATGTTTACCCTCTCTTTAGCCTACTTTAGTTCAGGCTATTCAATCGAAACGTGCGAA
TATAATATGTTTGAGTTTAATAATCGATTAGATCAACCCTTAGAAGAAAAAGAAGTAATCAAAATTGTTA
GAAGTGCCTATTCAGAAAACTATCAAGGGGCTAATAGGGAATACATTACCATTCTTTGCAAAGCTTGGGT
ATCAAGTGATTTAACCAGTAAAGATTTATTTGTCCGTCAAGGGTGGTTTAAATTCAAGAAAAAAAGAAGC
GAACGTCAACGTGTTCATTTGTCAGAATGGAAAGAAGATTTAATGGCTTATATTAGCGAAAAAAGCGATG
TATACAAGCCTTATTTAGTGACGACCAAAAAAGAGATTAGAGAAGTGCTAGGCATTCCTGAACGGACATT
AGATAAATTGCTGAAGGTACTGAAGGCGAATCAGGAAATTTTCTTTAAGATCAAACCAGGAAGAAATGGT
GGCATTCAACTTGCTAGTGTTAAATCATTGTTGCTATCGATCATTAAAGTAAAAAAAGAAGAAAAAGAAA
GCTATATAAAGGCGCTGACAAATTCTTTTGACTTAGAGCATACATTCATTCAAGAGACTTTAAACAAGCT
AGCAGAACGCCCTAAAACGGACACACAACTCGATTTGTTTAGCTATGATACAGGCTGAAAATAAAACCCG
CACTATGCCATTACATTTATATCTATGATACGTGTTTGTTTTTTCTTTGCTGTTTAGCGAATGATTAGCA
GAAATATACAGAGTAAGATTTTAATTAATTATTAGGGGGAGAAGGAGAGAGTAGCCCGGAAACTTTTAGT
TGGCTTGGACTGAACGAAGTGAGGGAAAGGCTACTAAAACGTCGAGGGGCAGTGAGAGCGAAGCGAACAC
TTGATTTTTTAATTTTCTATCTTTTATAGGTCATTAGAGTATACTTATTTGTCCTATAAACTATTTAGCA
GCATAATAGATTTATTGAATAGGTCATTTAAGTTGAGCATATTAGAGGAGGAAAATCTTGGAGAAATATT
TGAAGAACCCGATTACATGGATTGGATTAGTTCTTGTGGTTACGTGGTTTTTAACTAAAAGTAGTGAATT
TTTGATTTTTGGTGTGTGTGTCTTGTTGTTAGTATTTGCTAGTCAAAGTGATTAAATAGAATTCTCATGT
TTGACAGCTTATCATCGGAGCTCTGATGATAAGCGGTCCAAACATGAGAATTCCTTACGAAATCATCCTG
TGGAGCTTAGTAGGTTTAGCAAGATGGCAGCGCCTAAATGTAGAATGATAAAAGGATTAAGAGATTAATT
TCCCTAAAAATGATAAAACAAGCGTTTTGAAAGCGCTTGTTTTTTTGGTTTGCAGTCAGAGTAGAATAGA
AGTATCAAAAAAAGCACCGACTCGGTGCCACTTTTTCAAGTTGATAACGGACTAGCCTTATTTTAACTTG
CTATGCTGTTTTGAATGGTTCCAACAAGATTATTTTATAACTTTTATAACAAATAATCAAGGAGAAATTC
AAAGAAATTTATCAGCCATAAAACAATACTTAATACTATAGAATGATAACAAAATAAACTACTTTTTAAA
AGAATTTTGTGTTATAATCTATTTATTATTAAGTATTGGGTAATATTTTTTGAAGAGATATTTTGAAAAA
GAAAAATTAAAGCATATTAAACTAATTTCGGAGGTCATTAAAACTATTATTGAAATCATCAAACTCATTA
TGGATTTAATTTAAACTTTTTATTTTAGGAGGCAAAAATGGATAAGAAATACTCAATAGGCTTAGATATC
GGCACAAATAGCGTCGGATGGGCGGTGATCACTGATGAATATAAGGTTCCGTCTAAAAAGTTCAAGGTTC
TGGGAAATACAGACCGCCACAGTATCAAAAAAAATCTTATAGGGGCTCTTTTATTTGACAGTGGAGAGAC
AGCGGAAGCGACTCGTCTCAAACGGACAGCTCGTAGAAGGTATACACGTCGGAAGAATCGTATTTGTTAT
CTACAGGAGATTTTTTCAAATGAGATGGCGAAAGTAGATGATAGTTTCTTTCATCGACTTGAAGAGTCTT
TTTTGGTGGAAGAAGACAAGAAGCATGAACGTCATCCTATTTTTGGAAATATAGTAGATGAAGTTGCTTA
TCATGAGAAATATCCAACTATCTATCATCTGCGAAAAAAATTGGTAGATTCTACTGATAAAGCGGATTTG
CGCTTAATCTATTTGGCCTTAGCGCATATGATTAAGTTTCGTGGTCATTTTTTGATTGAGGGAGATTTAA
ATCCTGATAATAGTGATGTGGACAAACTATTTATCCAGTTGGTACAAACCTACAATCAATTATTTGAAGA
AAACCCTATTAACGCAAGTGGAGTAGATGCTAAAGCGATTCTTTCTGCACGATTGAGTAAATCAAGACGA
TTAGAAAATCTCATTGCTCAGCTCCCCGGTGAGAAGAAAAATGGCTTATTTGGGAATCTCATTGCTTTGT
CATTGGGTTTGACCCCTAATTTTAAATCAAATTTTGATTTGGCAGAAGATGCTAAATTACAGCTTTCAAA
AGATACTTACGATGATGATTTAGATAATTTATTGGCGCAAATTGGAGATCAATATGCTGATTTGTTTTTG
GCAGCTAAGAATTTATCAGATGCTATTTTACTTTCAGATATCCTAAGAGTAAATACTGAAATAACTAAGG
CTCCCCTATCAGCTTCAATGATTAAACGCTACGATGAACATCATCAAGACTTGACTCTTTTAAAAGCTTT
AGTTCGACAACAACTTCCAGAAAAGTATAAAGAAATCTTTTTTGATCAATCAAAAAACGGATATGCAGGT
TATATTGATGGGGGAGCTAGCCAAGAAGAATTTTATAAATTTATCAAACCAATTTTAGAAAAAATGGATG
GTACTGAGGAATTATTGGTGAAACTAAATCGTGAAGATTTGCTGCGCAAGCAACGGACCTTTGACAACGG
CTCTATTCCCCATCAAATTCACTTGGGTGAGCTGCATGCTATTTTGAGAAGACAAGAAGACTTTTATCCA
TTTTTAAAAGACAATCGTGAGAAGATTGAAAAAATCTTGACTTTTCGAATTCCTTATTATGTTGGTCCAT
TGGCGCGTGGCAATAGTCGTTTTGCATGGATGACTCGGAAGTCTGAAGAAACAATTACCCCATGGAATTT
TGAAGAAGTTGTCGATAAAGGTGCTTCAGCTCAATCATTTATTGAACGCATGACAAACTTTGATAAAAAT
CTTCCAAATGAAAAAGTACTACCAAAACATAGTTTGCTTTATGAGTATTTTACGGTTTATAACGAATTGA
CAAAGGTCAAATATGTTACTGAAGGAATGCGAAAACCAGCATTTCTTTCAGGTGAACAGAAGAAAGCCAT
TGTTGATTTACTCTTCAAAACAAATCGAAAAGTAACCGTTAAGCAATTAAAAGAAGATTATTTCAAAAAA
ATAGAATGTTTTGATAGTGTTGAAATTTCAGGAGTTGAAGATAGATTTAATGCTTCATTAGGTACCTACC
ATGATTTGCTAAAAATTATTAAAGATAAAGATTTTTTGGATAATGAAGAAAATGAAGATATCTTAGAGGA
TATTGTTTTAACATTGACCTTATTTGAAGATAGGGAGATGATTGAGGAAAGACTTAAAACATATGCTCAC
CTCTTTGATGATAAGGTGATGAAACAGCTTAAACGTCGCCGTTATACTGGTTGGGGACGTTTGTCTCGAA
AATTGATTAATGGTATTAGGGATAAGCAATCTGGCAAAACAATATTAGATTTTTTGAAATCAGATGGTTT
TGCCAATCGCAATTTTATGCAGCTGATCCATGATGATAGTTTGACATTTAAAGAAGACATTCAAAAAGCA
CAAGTGTCTGGACAAGGCGATAGTTTACATGAACATATTGCAAATTTAGCTGGTAGCCCTGCTATTAAAA
AAGGTATTTTACAGACTGTAAAAGTTGTTGATGAATTGGTCAAAGTAATGGGGCGGCATAAGCCAGAAAA
TATCGTTATTGAAATGGCACGTGAAAATCAGACAACTCAAAAGGGCCAGAAAAATTCGCGAGAGCGTATG
AAACGAATCGAAGAAGGTATCAAAGAATTAGGAAGTCAGATTCTTAAAGAGCATCCTGTTGAAAATACTC
AATTGCAAAATGAAAAGCTCTATCTCTATTATCTCCAAAATGGAAGAGACATGTATGTGGACCAAGAATT
AGATATTAATCGTTTAAGTGATTATGATGTCGATCACATTGTTCCACAAAGTTTCCTTAAAGACGATTCA
ATAGACAATAAGGTCTTAACGCGTTCTGATAAAAATCGTGGTAAATCGGATAACGTTCCAAGTGAAGAAG
TAGTCAAAAAGATGAAAAACTATTGGAGACAACTTCTAAACGCCAAGTTAATCACTCAACGTAAGTTTGA
TAATTTAACGAAAGCTGAACGTGGAGGTTTGAGTGAACTTGATAAAGCTGGTTTTATCAAACGCCAATTG
GTTGAAACTCGCCAAATCACTAAGCATGTGGCACAAATTTTGGATAGTCGCATGAATACTAAATACGATG
AAAATGATAAACTTATTCGAGAGGTTAAAGTGATTACCTTAAAATCTAAATTAGTTTCTGACTTCCGAAA
AGATTTCCAATTCTATAAAGTACGTGAGATTAACAATTACCATCATGCCCATGATGCGTATCTAAATGCC
GTCGTTGGAACTGCTTTGATTAAGAAATATCCAAAACTTGAATCGGAGTTTGTCTATGGTGATTATAAAG
TTTATGATGTTCGTAAAATGATTGCTAAGTCTGAGCAAGAAATAGGCAAAGCAACCGCAAAATATTTCTT
TTACTCTAATATCATGAACTTCTTCAAAACAGAAATTACACTTGCAAATGGAGAGATTCGCAAACGCCCT
CTAATCGAAACTAATGGGGAAACTGGAGAAATTGTCTGGGATAAAGGGCGAGATTTTGCCACAGTGCGCA
AAGTATTGTCCATGCCCCAAGTCAATATTGTCAAGAAAACAGAAGTACAGACAGGCGGATTCTCCAAGGA
GTCAATTTTACCAAAAAGAAATTCGGACAAGCTTATTGCTCGTAAAAAAGACTGGGATCCAAAAAAATAT
GGTGGTTTTGATAGTCCAACGGTAGCTTATTCAGTCCTAGTGGTTGCTAAGGTGGAAAAAGGGAAATCGA
AGAAGTTAAAATCCGTTAAAGAGTTACTAGGGATCACAATTATGGAAAGAAGTTCCTTTGAAAAAAATCC
GATTGACTTTTTAGAAGCTAAAGGATATAAGGAAGTTAAAAAAGACTTAATCATTAAACTACCTAAATAT
AGTCTTTTTGAGTTAGAAAACGGTCGTAAACGGATGCTGGCTAGTGCCGGAGAATTACAAAAAGGAAATG
AGCTGGCTCTGCCAAGCAAATATGTGAATTTTTTATATTTAGCTAGTCATTATGAAAAGTTGAAGGGTAG
TCCAGAAGATAACGAACAAAAACAATTGTTTGTGGAGCAGCATAAGCATTATTTAGATGAGATTATTGAG
CAAATCAGTGAATTTTCTAAGCGTGTTATTTTAGCAGATGCCAATTTAGATAAAGTTCTTAGTGCATATA
ACAAACATAGAGACAAACCAATACGTGAACAAGCAGAAAATATTATTCATTTATTTACGTTGACGAATCT
TGGAGCTCCCGCTGCTTTTAAATATTTTGATACAACAATTGATCGTAAACGATATACGTCTACAAAAGAA
GTTTTAGATGCCACTCTTATCCATCAATCCATCACTGGTCTTTATGAAACACGTATTGATTTGAGTCAGC
TAGGAGGTGACTGAAAAAGGTGGGGCAGAAGTTATCCTAAAAATAAAAAAGTAATTTAGTAATCTCTAAG
GATTACTTTTTTTGTTTCGGCAAACTATTAACTGGCGAACTACTTACTCTAGCTTCCCGGCAACAATTAA
TAGACTGGATGGAGGCGGATAAAGTTGCAGGACCACTTCTGCGCTCGGCCCTTCCGGCTGGCTGGTTTAT
TGCTGATAAATCTGGAGCCGGTGAGCGTGGGTCTCGCGGTATCATTGCAGCACTGGGGCCAGATGGTAAG
CCCTCCCGTATCGTAGTTATCTACACGACGGGGAGTCAGGCAACTATGGATGAACGAAATAGACAGATCG
CTGAGATAGGTGCCTCACTGATTAAGCATTGGTAACTGTCAGACCAAGTTTACTCATATATACTTTAGAT
TGATTTAAAACTTCATTTTTAATTTAAAAGGATCTAGGTGAAGATCCTTTTTGATAATCTCATGACCAAA
ATCCCTTAACGTGAGTTTTCGTTCCACTGAGCGTCAGACCCCGTAGAAAAGATCAAAGGATCTTCTTGAG
ATCCTTTTTTTCTGCGCGTAATCTGCTGCTTGCAAACAAAAAAACCACCGCTACCAGCGGTGGTTTGTTT
GCCGGATCAAGAGCTACCAACTCTTTTTCCGAAGGTAACTGGCTTCAGCAGAGCGCAGATACCAAATACT
GTTCTTCTAGTGTAGCCGTAGTTAGGCCACCACTTCAAGAACTCTGTAGCACCGCCTACATACCTCGCTT
TGCTAATCCTGTTACCAGTGGCTGCTGCCAGTGGCGATAAGTCGTGTCTTACCGGGTTGGACTCAAGACG
ATAGTTACCGGATAAGGCGCAGCGGTCGGGCTGAACGGGGGGTTCGTGCACACAGCCCAGCTTGGAGCGA
ACGACCTACACCGAACTGAGATACCTACAGCGTGAGCTATGAGAAAGCGCCACGCTTCCCGAAGGGAGAA
AGGCGGACAGGTATCCGGTAAGCGGCAGGGTCGGAACAGGAGAGCGCACGAGGGAGCTTCCAGGGGGAAA
CGCCTGGTATCTTTATAGTCCTGTCGGGTTTCGCCACCTCTGACTTGAGCGTCGATTTTTGTGATGCTCG
TCAGGGGGGCGGAGCCTATGGAAAAACGCCAGCAACGCGGCCTTTTTACGGTTCCTGGCCTTTTGCTGGC
CTTTTGCTCACATGTTCTTTCCTGCGTTATCCCCTGATTCTGTGGATAACCGTATTACCGCCTTTGAGTG
AGCTGATACCGCTCGCCGCAGCCGAACGACCGAGCGCAGCGAGTCAGTGAGCGAGGAAGCGGAAGAGCGC
CCAATACGCAAACCGCCTCTCCCCGCGCGTTGGCCGATTCATTAATGCAGGTTAACCTGGCTTATCGAAA
TTAATACGACTCACTATAGGGAGACCGGCCTCGAGAAGCTCGCGTTATCGGTCCTTTAATTGGTGGACAA
ATTTACATTAGTCTCGGACATTCTGCTCCCGCCCTTATGGGATTTATCTTCCTTATTCTCGCTTTGATTG
TTCTATCGAAAGCGAAATCAAACGATTAATTTATAAATAAAAAAACCACCTCTAAAAGGTGATTTTTATT
TATAAATTACAATTTTTCAGCAATATCAGTAATTGCTTTATCAACTGCTGCTTTTTGGCTATCAATCAAA
GCAACACGTGCTGTAATTTGTTTAATTGCCATTTCAATTGAACGTTTCAAGCCTTGGTTTTCTAATTTTG
GTTCAAAGAAAGCTTGAGCTCTCGAGTCAGGGGTACCGATCAGGAAATTAAAATTGGTCTCATATAACTG
AATTATTTTCGGAAAATAAAGGGAATCTGTTTACAAACATTACCAGTATCGATATAATACTTAAGGATTC
TTCGAAAATTGACTACTTTGTCTTTTCCAGAAGATGTAGTATAATAACACTTAGAAATGCATTGATGCGA
AATTGATGTAATTCTTGAAAACATGTACGTTTTAGAGCTATGCTGTTTTGAATGGTCCCAAAACTTCGAT
CGACGAACGTGTCACTAAAGCCTTGTTTTAGAGCTATGCTGTTTTGAATGGTCCCAAAACATGCGGCCGC
GCCACACCGCAAACCCCGCCCCTGACAGGGCGGGGTTTCGCCGCGATCAACTCATTGCAGACATTTGCAG
TACCCATGGTGAGTGCCTCCTTATAATTTATTTTGTAGTTCCTTCGAACGAAATCATTGTATCTAACAAA
CTTCAGAATTTAATCAGAGCCGTTTATTATGCTCGCGTTATCGACAATAATATTATTACCAATACTTTCT
CAAGATAGAATTAAGACTGTTTTAGATTTGTTAATGTTTCTATTGTCAGTATAGTTATAAGACTAGATCT
GATCCGTAGCGGTTTTCAAAATTTGCAACCAGGAATGAATTACTATCCCTTTTATCAAGAAGCGCACAAA
AAGAAAAACGAAATGATACACCAATCAGTGCAAAAAAAGATATAATGGGAGATAAGACGGTTCGTGTTCG
TGCTGACTTGCACCATATCATAAAAATCGAAACAGCAAAGAATGGCGGAAACGTAAAAGAAGTTATGGAA
ATAAGACTTAGAAGCAAACTTAAGAGTGTGTTGATAGTGCAGTATCTTAAAATTTTGTATAATAGGAATT
GAAGTTAAATTAGATGCTAAAAATTTGTAATTAAGAAGGAGTGATTACATGAACAAAAATATAAAATATT
CTCAAAACTTTTTAACGAGTGAAAAAGTACTCAACCAAATAATAAAACAATTGAATTTAAAAGAAACCGA
TACCGTTTACGAAATTGGAACAGGTAAAGGGCATTTAACGACGAAACTGGCTAAAATAAGTAAACAGGTA
ACGTCTATTGAATTAGACAGTCATCTATTCAACTTATCGTCAGAAAAATTAAAACTGAATACTCGTGTCA
CTTTAATTCACCAAGATATTCTACAGTTTCAATTCCCTAACAAACAGAGGTATAAAATTGTTGGGAGTAT
TCCTTACCATTTAAGCACACAAATTATTAAAAAAGTGGTTTTTGAAAGCCATGCGTCTGACATCTATCTG
ATTGTTGAAGAAGGATTCTACAAGCGTACCTTGGATATTCACCGAACACTAGGGTTGCTCTTGCACACTC
AAGTCTCGATTCAGCAATTGCTTAAGCTGCCAGCGGAATGCTTTCATCCTAAACCAAAAGTAAACAGTGT
CTTAATAAAACTTACCCGCCATACCACAGATGTTCCAGATAAATATTGGAAGCTATATACGTACTTTGTT
TCAAAATGGGTCAATCGAGAATATCGTCAACTGTTTACTAAAAATCAGTTTCATCAAGCAATGAAACACG
CCAAAGTAAACAATTTAAGTACCGTTACTTATGAGCAAGTATTGTCTATTTTTAATAGTTATCTATTATT
TAACGGGAGGAAATAATTCTATGAGTCGCTTTTGTAAATTTGGAAAGTTACACGTTACTAAAGGGAATGT
AGATAAATTATTAGGTATACTACTGACAGCTTCCAAGGAGCTAAAGAGGTCCCTAGCGCTTAGAATCGCT
TTAGGAAACACGATCCAGTCCAATAATCGTCGATAAAAACTTTTGAAAAAGGTTGGTGAAATTACCTACT
TTTGGAATAATCACAAATCACAAGTGATTAATCACAAATCACAAGTGATTAATCACTTGTTTATTAAGAT
ATTAAAAGCTATAATTTAAATAAAGCGTGAATTTTATTACACAAAAAGAGGGGGGAGAAACTTGGAACTA
GCATTTAGAGAAAGCTTAAAAAAGATGAGAGGTACCAAATCAAAAGAAAAATTCTCCCAAGAATTAGAAA
TGAGTAGATCAAATTATTCACGAATAGAATCAGGAAAATCAGATCCAACCATAAAAACACTAGAACAAAT
TGCAAAGTTAACTAACTCAACGCTAGTAGTGGATTT
