>Addgene plasmid #141095 | pCB578 | depositor partial sequence | sequence record 274091 | Cas9 + tracrRNA
TTACGAAATCATCCTGTGGAGCTTAGTAGGTTTAGCAAGATGGCAGCGCCTAAATGTAGAATGATAAAAG
GATTAAGAGATTAATTTCCCTAAAAATGATAAAACAAGCGTTTTGAAAGCGCTTGTTTTTTTGGTTTGCA
GTCAGAGTAGAATAGAAGTATCAAAAAAAGCACCGACTCGGTGCCACTTTTTCAAGTTGATAACGGACTA
GCCTTATTTTAACTTGCTATGCTGTTTTGAATGGTTCCAACAAGATTATTTTATAACTTTTATAACAAAT
AATCAAGGAGAAATTCAAAGAAATTTATCAGCCATAAAACAATACTTAATACTATAGAATGATAACAAAA
TAAACTACTTTTTAAAAGAATTTTGTGTTATAATCTATTTATTATTAAGTATTGGGTAATATTTTTTGAA
GAGATATTTTGAAAAAGAAAAATTAAAGCATATTAAACTAATTTCGGAGGTCATTAAAACTATTATTGAA
ATCATCAAACTCATTATGGATTTAATTTAAACTTTTTATTTTAGGAGGCAAAAATGGATAAGAAATACTC
AATAGGCTTAGATATCGGCACAAATAGCGTCGGATGGGCGGTGATCACTGATGAATATAAGGTTCCGTCT
AAAAAGTTCAAGGTTCTGGGAAATACAGACCGCCACAGTATCAAAAAAAATCTTATAGGGGCTCTTTTAT
TTGACAGTGGAGAGACAGCGGAAGCGACTCGTCTCAAACGGACAGCTCGTAGAAGGTATACACGTCGGAA
GAATCGTATTTGTTATCTACAGGAGATTTTTTCAAATGAGATGGCGAAAGTAGATGATAGTTTCTTTCAT
CGACTTGAAGAGTCTTTTTTGGTGGAAGAAGACAAGAAGCATGAACGTCATCCTATTTTTGGAAATATAG
TAGATGAAGTTGCTTATCATGAGAAATATCCAACTATCTATCATCTGCGAAAAAAATTGGTAGATTCTAC
TGATAAAGCGGATTTGCGCTTAATCTATTTGGCCTTAGCGCATATGATTAAGTTTCGTGGTCATTTTTTG
ATTGAGGGAGATTTAAATCCTGATAATAGTGATGTGGACAAACTATTTATCCAGTTGGTACAAACCTACA
ATCAATTATTTGAAGAAAACCCTATTAACGCAAGTGGAGTAGATGCTAAAGCGATTCTTTCTGCACGATT
GAGTAAATCAAGACGATTAGAAAATCTCATTGCTCAGCTCCCCGGTGAGAAGAAAAATGGCTTATTTGGG
AATCTCATTGCTTTGTCATTGGGTTTGACCCCTAATTTTAAATCAAATTTTGATTTGGCAGAAGATGCTA
AATTACAGCTTTCAAAAGATACTTACGATGATGATTTAGATAATTTATTGGCGCAAATTGGAGATCAATA
TGCTGATTTGTTTTTGGCAGCTAAGAATTTATCAGATGCTATTTTACTTTCAGATATCCTAAGAGTAAAT
ACTGAAATAACTAAGGCTCCCCTATCAGCTTCAATGATTAAACGCTACGATGAACATCATCAAGACTTGA
CTCTTTTAAAAGCTTTAGTTCGACAACAACTTCCAGAAAAGTATAAAGAAATCTTTTTTGATCAATCAAA
AAACGGATATGCAGGTTATATTGATGGGGGAGCTAGCCAAGAAGAATTTTATAAATTTATCAAACCAATT
TTAGAAAAAATGGATGGTACTGAGGAATTATTGGTGAAACTAAATCGTGAAGATTTGCTGCGCAAGCAAC
GGACCTTTGACAACGGCTCTATTCCCCATCAAATTCACTTGGGTGAGCTGCATGCTATTTTGAGAAGACA
AGAAGACTTTTATCCATTTTTAAAAGACAATCGTGAGAAGATTGAAAAAATCTTGACTTTTCGAATTCCT
TATTATGTTGGTCCATTGGCGCGTGGCAATAGTCGTTTTGCATGGATGACTCGGAAGTCTGAAGAAACAA
TTACCCCATGGAATTTTGAAGAAGTTGTCGATAAAGGTGCTTCAGCTCAATCATTTATTGAACGCATGAC
AAACTTTGATAAAAATCTTCCAAATGAAAAAGTACTACCAAAACATAGTTTGCTTTATGAGTATTTTACG
GTTTATAACGAATTGACAAAGGTCAAATATGTTACTGAAGGAATGCGAAAACCAGCATTTCTTTCAGGTG
AACAGAAGAAAGCCATTGTTGATTTACTCTTCAAAACAAATCGAAAAGTAACCGTTAAGCAATTAAAAGA
AGATTATTTCAAAAAAATAGAATGTTTTGATAGTGTTGAAATTTCAGGAGTTGAAGATAGATTTAATGCT
TCATTAGGTACCTACCATGATTTGCTAAAAATTATTAAAGATAAAGATTTTTTGGATAATGAAGAAAATG
AAGATATCTTAGAGGATATTGTTTTAACATTGACCTTATTTGAAGATAGGGAGATGATTGAGGAAAGACT
TAAAACATATGCTCACCTCTTTGATGATAAGGTGATGAAACAGCTTAAACGTCGCCGTTATACTGGTTGG
GGACGTTTGTCTCGAAAATTGATTAATGGTATTAGGGATAAGCAATCTGGCAAAACAATATTAGATTTTT
TGAAATCAGATGGTTTTGCCAATCGCAATTTTATGCAGCTGATCCATGATGATAGTTTGACATTTAAAGA
AGACATTCAAAAAGCACAAGTGTCTGGACAAGGCGATAGTTTACATGAACATATTGCAAATTTAGCTGGT
AGCCCTGCTATTAAAAAAGGTATTTTACAGACTGTAAAAGTTGTTGATGAATTGGTCAAAGTAATGGGGC
GGCATAAGCCAGAAAATATCGTTATTGAAATGGCACGTGAAAATCAGACAACTCAAAAGGGCCAGAAAAA
TTCGCGAGAGCGTATGAAACGAATCGAAGAAGGTATCAAAGAATTAGGAAGTCAGATTCTTAAAGAGCAT
CCTGTTGAAAATACTCAATTGCAAAATGAAAAGCTCTATCTCTATTATCTCCAAAATGGAAGAGACATGT
ATGTGGACCAAGAATTAGATATTAATCGTTTAAGTGATTATGATGTCGATCACATTGTTCCACAAAGTTT
CCTTAAAGACGATTCAATAGACAATAAGGTCTTAACGCGTTCTGATAAAAATCGTGGTAAATCGGATAAC
GTTCCAAGTGAAGAAGTAGTCAAAAAGATGAAAAACTATTGGAGACAACTTCTAAACGCCAAGTTAATCA
CTCAACGTAAGTTTGATAATTTAACGAAAGCTGAACGTGGAGGTTTGAGTGAACTTGATAAAGCTGGTTT
TATCAAACGCCAATTGGTTGAAACTCGCCAAATCACTAAGCATGTGGCACAAATTTTGGATAGTCGCATG
AATACTAAATACGATGAAAATGATAAACTTATTCGAGAGGTTAAAGTGATTACCTTAAAATCTAAATTAG
TTTCTGACTTCCGAAAAGATTTCCAATTCTATAAAGTACGTGAGATTAACAATTACCATCATGCCCATGA
TGCGTATCTAAATGCCGTCGTTGGAACTGCTTTGATTAAGAAATATCCAAAACTTGAATCGGAGTTTGTC
TATGGTGATTATAAAGTTTATGATGTTCGTAAAATGATTGCTAAGTCTGAGCAAGAAATAGGCAAAGCAA
CCGCAAAATATTTCTTTTACTCTAATATCATGAACTTCTTCAAAACAGAAATTACACTTGCAAATGGAGA
GATTCGCAAACGCCCTCTAATCGAAACTAATGGGGAAACTGGAGAAATTGTCTGGGATAAAGGGCGAGAT
TTTGCCACAGTGCGCAAAGTATTGTCCATGCCCCAAGTCAATATTGTCAAGAAAACAGAAGTACAGACAG
GCGGATTCTCCAAGGAGTCAATTTTACCAAAAAGAAATTCGGACAAGCTTATTGCTCGTAAAAAAGACTG
GGATCCAAAAAAATATGGTGGTTTTGATAGTCCAACGGTAGCTTATTCAGTCCTAGTGGTTGCTAAGGTG
GAAAAAGGGAAATCGAAGAAGTTAAAATCCGTTAAAGAGTTACTAGGGATCACAATTATGGAAAGAAGTT
CCTTTGAAAAAAATCCGATTGACTTTTTAGAAGCTAAAGGATATAAGGAAGTTAAAAAAGACTTAATCAT
TAAACTACCTAAATATAGTCTTTTTGAGTTAGAAAACGGTCGTAAACGGATGCTGGCTAGTGCCGGAGAA
TTACAAAAAGGAAATGAGCTGGCTCTGCCAAGCAAATATGTGAATTTTTTATATTTAGCTAGTCATTATG
AAAAGTTGAAGGGTAGTCCAGAAGATAACGAACAAAAACAATTGTTTGTGGAGCAGCATAAGCATTATTT
AGATGAGATTATTGAGCAAATCAGTGAATTTTCTAAGCGTGTTATTTTAGCAGATGCCAATTTAGATAAA
GTTCTTAGTGCATATAACAAACATAGAGACAAACCAATACGTGAACAAGCAGAAAATATTATTCATTTAT
TTACGTTGACGAATCTTGGAGCTCCCGCTGCTTTTAAATATTTTGATACAACAATTGATCGTAAACGATA
TACGTCTACAAAAGAAGTTTTAGATGCCACTCTTATCCATCAATCCATCACTGGTCTTTATGAAACACGC
ATTGATTTGAGTCAGCTAGGAGGTGACTGA
