>Addgene plasmid #141095 | pCB578 | depositor partial sequence | sequence record 274092 | repeat-spacer-repeat array (Ppgm promoter)
GGAAATTAAAATTGGTCTCATATAACTGAATTATTTTCGGAAAATAAAGGGAATCTGTTTACAAACATTA
CCAGTATCGATATAATACTTAAGGATTCTTCGAAAATTGACTACTTTGTCTTTTCCAGAAGATGTAGTAT
AATAACACTTAGAAATGCATTGATGCGAAATTGATGTAATTCTTGAAAACATGTACGTTTTAGAGCTATG
CTGTTTTGAATGGTCCCAAAACTTCGATCGACGAACGTGTCACTAAAGCCTTGTTTTAGAGCTATGCTGT
TTTGAATGGTCCCAAAAC
